Addgene plasmid #178908: pcDNA3-T11HA-hMOV10-CD
Purpose: expression of catalytic dead hMOV10 K530A
Depositing lab: Constance Ciaudo. Depositing organization: ETH Zurich (Swiss Federal Institute of Technology). Publication: Sequestration of LINE-1 in cytosolic aggregates by MOV10 restricts retrotransposition. Arora R, Bodak M, Penouty L, Hackman C, Ciaudo C. EMBO Rep. 2022 Jul 20:e54458. doi: 10.15252/embr.202154458. PubMed 35856394.
Backbone
  Vector backbone: pcDNA3
  Backbone size w/o insert (bp): 5428
  Vector type: Mammalian Expression
Growth in bacteria
  Bacterial resistance: Ampicillin, 100 μg/mL
  Growth temperature: 37°C
  Growth strain: DH5alpha
  Growth instructions: The plasmid was prepped in HST08 strain for the original study.
  Copy number: High Copy
Gene/Insert
  Gene/Insert name: cDNA Catalytic dead hMOV10
  Species: H. sapiens (human)
  Insert size (bp): 3012
  Mutation: K530A catalytic dead AAG>GCA
  Entrez Gene: MOV10 (a.k.a. fSAP113, gb110)
  Promoter: CMV protmoter
  Tag / fusion protein: T11 beta strand of GFP-HA (N terminal on insert)
  Cloning method: Ligation Independent Cloning
  Sequencing primers: 5′ CMV fwd; 3′ Bgh Rev
Terms and licenses: Academic/Nonprofit Terms; Industry Terms: Not Available to Industry
Depositor comments: Please visit https://doi.org/10.1101/2021.11.09.467897 for bioRxiv preprint.
How to cite: pcDNA3-T11HA-hMOV10-CD was a gift from Constance Ciaudo (Addgene plasmid # 178908 ; http://n2t.net/addgene:178908 ; RRID:Addgene_178908)
