[The description below was written by a language model from this plasmid's Addgene catalogue record and pLannotate feature annotations shown in this document.]
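Description:
pcDNA3-T11HA-hMOV10-CD is a mammalian expression plasmid built on the pcDNA3 backbone that drives expression of a catalytically dead version of the human RNA helicase MOV10. It is propagated in E. coli as a high-copy plasmid through a ColE1/pUC-type origin and selected with ampicillin via the AmpR (β-lactamase) gene. The backbone also carries an f1 origin and an SV40 promoter–neo–SV40 poly(A) cassette, which can provide G418 selection in mammalian cells. The small lac promoter/operator, lacI, ble, bom and HIV-1 LTR fragments in the automated annotation appear to be backbone remnants or short sequence matches, not functional modules.

The payload is a roughly 3 kb human MOV10 cDNA carrying the K530A substitution, which the record describes as abolishing catalytic activity. It sits between the CMV immediate early enhancer/promoter and the bGH polyadenylation signal, with flanking T7 and SP6 promoters from the pcDNA3 polylinker. At its N terminus the protein is fused to the T11 β-strand of GFP followed by an HA epitope. The short "W2" Aequorea fluorescent protein fragment annotated just upstream of MOV10 most likely corresponds to this GFP strand. A GFP11-type strand is non-fluorescent alone and can complement a separately expressed GFP1–10 fragment in split-GFP assays, while HA allows antibody detection or immunoprecipitation.

The construct serves for transient or stable expression of the mutant protein, presumably as a comparison to wild-type MOV10. The associated study concerns how MOV10 restricts LINE-1 retrotransposition by sequestering it in cytosolic aggregates.
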