Features (pLannotate 1.2.2; 22 found; start..end, strand, type, name):
     28..80      -  misc_feature   bom (fragment): basis of mobility region from pBR322
    235..614     +  enhancer       CMV enhancer: human cytomegalovirus immediate early enhancer
    615..818     +  promoter       CMV promoter: human cytomegalovirus (CMV) immediate early promoter
    814..847     +  LTR            5' LTR (truncated) (fragment): truncated 5' long terminal repeat (LTR) from HIV-1
    863..881     +  promoter       T7 promoter: promoter for bacteriophage T7 RNA polymerase
    886..954     +  CDS            W2 (fragment): W2 is a basic (constitutively fluorescent) cyan fluorescent protein published in 1996, derived from Aequorea victoria.
   1066..4074    +  CDS            MOV10: MOV10_HUMAN - Also known as KIAA1631. Experimental evidence at protein level: Swiss-Prot protein existence level 1. (Microbial infection) Required for RNA-directed transcription and replication of the human hepatitis delta virus (HDV). Interacts with small capped HDV RNAs derived from genomic hairpin structures that mark the initiation sites of RNA-dependent HDV RNA transcription. From Homo sapiens (Human).
   4138..4156    -  promoter       SP6 promoter: promoter for bacteriophage SP6 RNA polymerase
   4182..4406    +  polyA_signal   bGH poly(A) signal: bovine growth hormone polyadenylation signal
   4410..4431    +  promoter       SV40 promoter (fragment): SV40 enhancer and early promoter
   4452..4880    +  rep_origin     f1 ori (sequence partly withheld): f1 bacteriophage origin of replication; arrow indicates direction of (+) strand synthesis
   4894..5223    +  promoter       SV40 promoter: SV40 enhancer and early promoter
   5290..6081    +  CDS            neo: KKA2_KLEPN - Also known as kan, nptII. Experimental evidence at protein level: Swiss-Prot protein existence level 1. Resistance to kanamycin, neomycin, paromomycin, ribostamycin, butirosin and gentamicin B. From Klebsiella pneumoniae.
   6105..6263    +  CDS            ble (fragment): BLE_KLEPN - Experimental evidence at protein level: Swiss-Prot protein existence level 1. Binding protein with a strong affinity to the bleomycin family of antibiotics. Binds to CL990; an antimitotic-antibiotic compound. From Klebsiella pneumoniae.
   6258..6379    +  polyA_signal   SV40 poly(A) signal: SV40 polyadenylation signal
   6452..6468    -  protein_bind   lac operator: The lac repressor binds to the lac operator to inhibit transcription in E. coli. This inhibition can be relieved by adding lactose or isopropyl-β-D-thiogalactopyranoside (IPTG). lac repressor encoded by lacI
   6476..6506    -  promoter       lac promoter: promoter for the E. coli lac operon
   6521..6542    -  protein_bind   CAP binding site: CAP binding activates transcription in the presence of cAMP. E. coli catabolite activator protein
   6555..6647    -  CDS            lacI (fragment): lac repressor; lacI; The lac repressor binds to the lac operator to inhibit transcription in E. coli. This inhibition can be relieved by adding lactose or isopropyl-β-D-thiogalactopyranoside (IPTG).
   6830..7418    -  rep_origin     ori: high-copy-number ColE1/pMB1/pBR322/pUC origin of replication
   7589..8449    -  CDS            AmpR: β-lactamase; bla; confers resistance to ampicillin, carbenicillin, and related antibiotics
   8450..8554    -  promoter       AmpR promoter: bla
>Addgene plasmid #178908 | pcDNA3-T11HA-hMOV10-CD | addgene full sequence | sequence record 354340 | Addgene NGS Result
GACGGATCGGGAGATCTCCCGATCCCCTATGGTGCACTCTCAGTACAATCTGCTCTGATGCCGCATAGTT
AAGCCAGTATCTGCTCCCTGCTTGTGTGTTGGAGGTCGCTGAGTAGTGCGCGAGCAAAATTTAAGCTACA
ACAAGGCAAGGCTTGACCGACAATTGCATGAAGAATCTGCTTAGGGTTAGGCGTTTTGCGCTGCTTCGCG
ATGTACGGGCCAGATATACGCGTTGACATTGATTATTGACTAGTTATTAATAGTAATCAATTACGGGGTC
ATTAGTTCATAGCCCATATATGGAGTTCCGCGTTACATAACTTACGGTAAATGGCCCGCCTGGCTGACCG
CCCAACGACCCCCGCCCATTGACGTCAATAATGACGTATGTTCCCATAGTAACGCCAATAGGGACTTTCC
ATTGACGTCAATGGGTGGAGTATTTACGGTAAACTGCCCACTTGGCAGTACATCAAGTGTATCATATGCC
AAGTACGCCCCCTATTGACGTCAATGACGGTAAATGGCCCGCCTGGCATTATGCCCAGTACATGACCTTA
TGGGACTTTCCTACTTGGCAGTACATCTACGTATTAGTCATCGCTATTACCATGGTGATGCGGTTTTGGC
AGTACATCAATGGGCGTGGATAGCGGTTTGACTCACGGGGATTTCCAAGTCTCCACCCCATTGACGTCAA
TGGGAGTTTGTTTTGGCACCAAAATCAACGGGACTTTCCAAAATGTCGTAACAACTCCGCCCCATTGACG
CAAATGGGCGGTAGGCGTGTACGGTGGGAGGTCTATATAAGCAGAGCTCTCTGGCTAACTAGAGAACCCA
CTGCTTACTGGCTTATCGAAATTAATACGACTCACTATAGGGAGACCCAAGCTTACCATGGAGAAGAGGG
ACCACATGGTGCTGCTGGAGTACGTGACCGCCGCCGGCATCACCGACGCCTCGGGGGTACCAGGTTCATA
TCCGTATGATGTGCCGGATTATGCGGGCGGACCCGGGAGCGGCGGTGAGGGCTCAGCCGGCGGAGGACCG
GTCGGAGGCGGATCCATGCCCAGTAAGTTCAGCTGCCGGCAGCTCCGGGAGGCGGGCCAGTGTTTCGAGA
GTTTCCTGGTCGTTCGGGGACTGGACATGGAGACAGATCGCGAGCGGCTGCGGACCATTTATAACCGCGA
CTTCAAGATCAGCTTTGGGACCCCCGCCCCTGGCTTCTCCTCCATGCTGTATGGAATGAAGATTGCAAAT
CTGGCCTACGTCACCAAGACTCGGGTCAGGTTCTTCAGACTCGACCGCTGGGCCGACGTGCGGTTCCCAG
AAAAGAGGAGAATGAAGCTGGGGTCAGATATCAGCAAACACCACAAGTCACTGCTAGCCAAGATCTTTTA
TGACAGGGCTGAGTATCTTCATGGGAAACATGGTGTGGATGTGGAAGTCCAGGGGCCCCATGAAGCCCGA
GATGGGCAGCTCCTTATCCGCCTGGATTTGAACCGCAAAGAGGTGCTGACCCTGAGGCTTCGGAATGGCG
GAACCCAGTCTGTTACCCTCACTCACCTCTTCCCACTCTGCCGGACACCCCAGTTTGCTTTCTACAATGA
AGACCAGGAGTTGCCCTGTCCACTGGGCCCCGGTGAATGCTATGAACTCCATGTCCATTGTAAGACCAGC
TTTGTGGGCTACTTCCCAGCCACAGTGCTCTGGGAGCTGCTGGGACCTGGGGAGTCGGGTTCAGAAGGAG
CCGGCACATTCTACATTGCCCGCTTCTTGGCTGCCGTCGCCCACAGCCCCCTGGCTGCACAGCTGAAGCC
CATGACTCCCTTCAAGCGGACCCGGATCACCGGAAACCCTGTGGTGACCAATCGGATAGAGGAAGGAGAG
AGACCTGACCGCGCTAAGGGCTATGACCTGGAGTTAAGTATGGCGCTGGGGACATACTACCCACCTCCCC
GCCTCAGGCAGCTGCTCCCCATGCTTCTTCAGGGAACAAGTATCTTCACTGCCCCTAAGGAGATCGCAGA
GATCAAGGCCCAGCTGGAGACAGCCCTGAAGTGGAGGAACTATGAGGTGAAGCTGCGGCTGCTGCTGCAC
CTGGAGGAACTGCAGATGGAGCATGATATCCGGCACTATGACCTGGAGTCGGTGCCCATGACCTGGGACC
CTGTGGACCAGAACCCCAGGCTGCTCACGCTGGAGGTTCCTGGAGTGACTGAGAGCCGCCCCTCAGTGCT
ACGGGGCGACCACCTGTTTGCCCTTTTGTCCTCGGAGACACACCAGGAGGACCCCATCACATATAAGGGC
TTTGTGCACAAGGTGGAATTGGACCGTGTCAAGCTGAGCTTTTCCATGAGCCTCCTGAGCCGCTTTGTGG
ATGGGCTGACCTTCAAGGTGAACTTTACCTTCAACCGCCAGCCGCTGCGAGTCCAGCACCGTGCCCTGGA
GCTGACAGGGCGCTGGCTGCTGTGGCCCATGCTCTTTCCTGTGGCACCTCGGGACGTCCCGCTGCTGCCC
TCAGATGTGAAACTCAAGCTGTACGACCGGAGTCTGGAGTCAAACCCAGAGCAGCTGCAGGCCATGAGGC
ACATTGTTACGGGCACCACCCGTCCAGCCCCCTACATCATCTTTGGGCCTCCAGGCACCGGCGCAACTGT
CACGTTAGTGGAGGCAATTAAGCAGGTGGTGAAGCACTTGCCCAAAGCCCACATCTTGGCCTGCGCTCCA
TCCAACTCAGGGGCTGACCTACTCTGTCAAAGGCTCCGGGTCCACCTTCCTAGCTCCATCTACCGCCTCC
TGGCCCCCAGCAGGGACATCCGCATGGTACCTGAGGACATCAAGCCCTGCTGCAACTGGGACGCAAAGAA
GGGGGAGTATGTATTTCCCGCCAAGAAGAAGCTGCAGGAATACCGGGTCTTAATTACCACCCTCATCACT
GCCGGCAGGTTGGTCTCGGCCCAGTTTCCCATTGATCACTTCACACACATCTTCATCGATGAGGCTGGCC
ACTGCATGGAGCCTGAGAGTCTGGTAGCTATAGCAGGGCTGATGGAAGTAAAGGAAACAGGTGATCCAGG
AGGGCAGCTGGTGCTGGCAGGAGACCCTCGGCAGCTGGGGCCTGTGCTGCGTTCCCCACTGACCCAGAAG
CATGGACTGGGATACTCACTGCTGGAGCGGCTGCTCACCTACAACTCCCTGTACAAGAAGGGCCCTGATG
GCTATGACCCCCAGTTCATAACCAAGCTGCTCCGCAACTACAGGTCTCATCCCACCATCCTGGACATTCC
TAACCAGCTCTATTATGAAGGGGAGCTGCAGGCCTGTGCTGATGTCGTGGATCGAGAACGCTTCTGCCGC
TGGGCGGGCCTACCTCGACAGGGCTTTCCCATCATCTTTCACGGCGTAATGGGCAAAGATGAGCGTGAAG
GCAACAGCCCATCCTTCTTCAACCCTGAAGAGGCTGCCACAGTGACTTCCTACCTGAAGCTGCTCCTGGC
CCCCTCCTCCAAGAAGGGCAAAGCTCGCCTGAGCCCTCGAAGTGTGGGCGTCATCTCCCCGTACCGGAAA
CAGGTGGAGAAAATCCGTTACTGCATCACCAAACTTGACAGGGAGCTTCGAGGACTGGATGACATCAAGG
ACTTGAAGGTGGGTTCAGTAGAAGAATTCCAAGGCCAAGAACGAAGCGTCATCCTCATCTCCACCGTGCG
AAGCAGCCAGAGCTTTGTGCAGCTGGATCTGGACTTTAATCTGGGTTTCCTTAAGAACCCCAAGAGGTTC
AATGTAGCTGTGACCCGGGCCAAGGCCCTGCTCATCATCGTGGGGAACCCCCTTCTCCTGGGCCATGACC
CTGACTGGAAAGTATTCCTGGAGTTCTGTAAAGAAAACGGAGGGTATACCGGGTGTCCCTTCCCTGCCAA
ACTGGACCTGCAACAGGGACAGAATTTACTGCAAGGTCTGAGCAAGCTCAGCCCCTCTACCTCAGGGCCC
CACAGCCATGACTACCTCCCCCAGGAGCGGGAGGGTGAAGGGGGCCTGTCTCTGCAAGTGGAGCCAGAGT
GGAGGAATGAGCTCTGAGAATTCTGCAGATATCCATCACACTGGCGGCCGCTCGAGCATGCATCTAGAGG
GCCCTATTCTATAGTGTCACCTAAATGCTAGAGCTCGCTGATCAGCCTCGACTGTGCCTTCTAGTTGCCA
GCCATCTGTTGTTTGCCCCTCCCCCGTGCCTTCCTTGACCCTGGAAGGTGCCACTCCCACTGTCCTTTCC
TAATAAAATGAGGAAATTGCATCGCATTGTCTGAGTAGGTGTCATTCTATTCTGGGGGGTGGGGTGGGGC
AGGACAGCAAGGGGGAGGATTGGGAAGACAATAGCAGGCATGCTGGGGATGCGGTGGGCTCTATGGCTTC
TGAGGCGGAAAGAACCAGCTGGGGCTCTAGGGGGTATCCCC
[124 nt withheld, positions 4452-4575]
C
[91 nt withheld, positions 4577-4667]
A
[49 nt withheld, positions 4669-4717]
CCTTTGACGTTGGAGTCCACGTTCTTT
[37 nt withheld, positions 4745-4781]
ACCCTATCTCGGTCTATTCTTTTGATTTATAAGGGATTTTGCCGATTTCGGCCTATTGGTTAAAAAATGA
GCTGATTTAACAAAAATTTAACGCGAATTAATTCTGTGGAATGTGTGTCAGTTAGGGTGTGGAAAGTCCC
CAGGCTCCCCAGCAGGCAGAAGTATGCAAAGCATGCATCTCAATTAGTCAGCAACCAGGTGTGGAAAGTC
CCCAGGCTCCCCAGCAGGCAGAAGTATGCAAAGCATGCATCTCAATTAGTCAGCAACCATAGTCCCGCCC
CTAACTCCGCCCATCCCGCCCCTAACTCCGCCCAGTTCCGCCCATTCTCCGCCCCATGGCTGACTAATTT
TTTTTATTTATGCAGAGGCCGAGGCCGCCTCTGCCTCTGAGCTATTCCAGAAGTAGTGAGGAGGCTTTTT
TGGAGGCCTAGGCTTTTGCAAAAAGCTCCCGGGAGCTTGTATATCCATTTTCGGATCTGATCAAGAGACA
GGATGAGGATCGTTTCGCATGATTGAACAAGATGGATTGCACGCAGGTTCTCCGGCCGCTTGGGTGGAGA
GGCTATTCGGCTATGACTGGGCACAACAGACAATCGGCTGCTCTGATGCCGCCGTGTTCCGGCTGTCAGC
GCAGGGGCGCCCGGTTCTTTTTGTCAAGACCGACCTGTCCGGTGCCCTGAATGAACTGCAGGACGAGGCA
GCGCGGCTATCGTGGCTGGCCACGACGGGCGTTCCTTGCGCAGCTGTGCTCGACGTTGTCACTGAAGCGG
GAAGGGACTGGCTGCTATTGGGCGAAGTGCCGGGGCAGGATCTCCTGTCATCTCACCTTGCTCCTGCCGA
GAAAGTATCCATCATGGCTGATGCAATGCGGCGGCTGCATACGCTTGATCCGGCTACCTGCCCATTCGAC
CACCAAGCGAAACATCGCATCGAGCGAGCACGTACTCGGATGGAAGCCGGTCTTGTCGATCAGGATGATC
TGGACGAAGAGCATCAGGGGCTCGCGCCAGCCGAACTGTTCGCCAGGCTCAAGGCGCGCATGCCCGACGG
CGAGGATCTCGTCGTGACCCATGGCGATGCCTGCTTGCCGAATATCATGGTGGAAAATGGCCGCTTTTCT
GGATTCATCGACTGTGGCCGGCTGGGTGTGGCGGACCGCTATCAGGACATAGCGTTGGCTACCCGTGATA
TTGCTGAAGAGCTTGGCGGCGAATGGGCTGACCGCTTCCTCGTGCTTTACGGTATCGCCGCTCCCGATTC
GCAGCGCATCGCCTTCTATCGCCTTCTTGACGAGTTCTTCTGAGCGGGACTCTGGGGTTCGAAATGACCG
ACCAAGCGACGCCCAACCTGCCATCACGAGATTTCGATTCCACCGCCGCCTTCTATGAAAGGTTGGGCTT
CGGAATCGTTTTCCGGGACGCCGGCTGGATGATCCTCCAGCGCGGGGATCTCATGCTGGAGTTCTTCGCC
CACCCCAACTTGTTTATTGCAGCTTATAATGGTTACAAATAAAGCAATAGCATCACAAATTTCACAAATA
AAGCATTTTTTTCACTGCATTCTAGTTGTGGTTTGTCCAAACTCATCAATGTATCTTATCATGTCTGTAT
ACCGTCGACCTCTAGCTAGAGCTTGGCGTAATCATGGTCATAGCTGTTTCCTGTGTGAAATTGTTATCCG
CTCACAATTCCACACAACATACGAGCCGGAAGCATAAAGTGTAAAGCCTGGGGTGCCTAATGAGTGAGCT
AACTCACATTAATTGCGTTGCGCTCACTGCCCGCTTTCCAGTCGGGAAACCTGTCGTGCCAGCTGCATTA
ATGAATCGGCCAACGCGCGGGGAGAGGCGGTTTGCGTATTGGGCGCTCTTCCGCTTCCTCGCTCACTGAC
TCGCTGCGCTCGGTCGTTCGGCTGCGGCGAGCGGTATCAGCTCACTCAAAGGCGGTAATACGGTTATCCA
CAGAATCAGGGGATAACGCAGGAAAGAACATGTGAGCAAAAGGCCAGCAAAAGGCCAGGAACCGTAAAAA
GGCCGCGTTGCTGGCGTTTTTCCATAGGCTCCGCCCCCCTGACGAGCATCACAAAAATCGACGCTCAAGT
CAGAGGTGGCGAAACCCGACAGGACTATAAAGATACCAGGCGTTTCCCCCTGGAAGCTCCCTCGTGCGCT
CTCCTGTTCCGACCCTGCCGCTTACCGGATACCTGTCCGCCTTTCTCCCTTCGGGAAGCGTGGCGCTTTC
TCATAGCTCACGCTGTAGGTATCTCAGTTCGGTGTAGGTCGTTCGCTCCAAGCTGGGCTGTGTGCACGAA
CCCCCCGTTCAGCCCGACCGCTGCGCCTTATCCGGTAACTATCGTCTTGAGTCCAACCCGGTAAGACACG
ACTTATCGCCACTGGCAGCAGCCACTGGTAACAGGATTAGCAGAGCGAGGTATGTAGGCGGTGCTACAGA
GTTCTTGAAGTGGTGGCCTAACTACGGCTACACTAGAAGAACAGTATTTGGTATCTGCGCTCTGCTGAAG
CCAGTTACCTTCGGAAAAAGAGTTGGTAGCTCTTGATCCGGCAAACAAACCACCGCTGGTAGCGGTGGTT
TTTTTGTTTGCAAGCAGCAGATTACGCGCAGAAAAAAAGGATCTCAAGAAGATCCTTTGATCTTTTCTAC
GGGGTCTGACGCTCAGTGGAACGAAAACTCACGTTAAGGGATTTTGGTCATGAGATTATCAAAAAGGATC
TTCACCTAGATCCTTTTAAATTAAAAATGAAGTTTTAAATCAATCTAAAGTATATATGAGTAAACTTGGT
CTGACAGTTACCAATGCTTAATCAGTGAGGCACCTATCTCAGCGATCTGTCTATTTCGTTCATCCATAGT
TGCCTGACTCCCCGTCGTGTAGATAACTACGATACGGGAGGGCTTACCATCTGGCCCCAGTGCTGCAATG
ATACCGCGAGACCCACGCTCACCGGCTCCAGATTTATCAGCAATAAACCAGCCAGCCGGAAGGGCCGAGC
GCAGAAGTGGTCCTGCAACTTTATCCGCCTCCATCCAGTCTATTAATTGTTGCCGGGAAGCTAGAGTAAG
TAGTTCGCCAGTTAATAGTTTGCGCAACGTTGTTGCCATTGCTACAGGCATCGTGGTGTCACGCTCGTCG
TTTGGTATGGCTTCATTCAGCTCCGGTTCCCAACGATCAAGGCGAGTTACATGATCCCCCATGTTGTGCA
AAAAAGCGGTTAGCTCCTTCGGTCCTCCGATCGTTGTCAGAAGTAAGTTGGCCGCAGTGTTATCACTCAT
GGTTATGGCAGCACTGCATAATTCTCTTACTGTCATGCCATCCGTAAGATGCTTTTCTGTGACTGGTGAG
TACTCAACCAAGTCATTCTGAGAATAGTGTATGCGGCGACCGAGTTGCTCTTGCCCGGCGTCAATACGGG
ATAATACCGCGCCACATAGCAGAACTTTAAAAGTGCTCATCATTGGAAAACGTTCTTCGGGGCGAAAACT
CTCAAGGATCTTACCGCTGTTGAGATCCAGTTCGATGTAACCCACTCGTGCACCCAACTGATCTTCAGCA
TCTTTTACTTTCACCAGCGTTTCTGGGTGAGCAAAAACAGGAAGGCAAAATGCCGCAAAAAAGGGAATAA
GGGCGACACGGAAATGTTGAATACTCATACTCTTCCTTTTTCAATATTATTGAAGCATTTATCAGGGTTA
TTGTCTCATGAGCGGATACATATTTGAATGTATTTAGAAAAATAAACAAATAGGGGTTCCGCGCACATTT
CCCCGAAAAGTGCCACCTGACGTC
