>Addgene plasmid #178908 | pcDNA3-T11HA-hMOV10-CD | depositor partial sequence | sequence record 347255 | HA-hMOV10 CD
TATCCGTATGATGTGCCGGATTATGCGGGCGGACCCGGGAGCGGCGGTGAGGGCTCAGCCGGCGGAGGAC
CGGTCGGAGGCGGATCCATGCCCAGTAAGTTCAGCTGCCGGCAGCTCCGGGAGGCGGGCCAGTGTTTCGA
GAGTTTCCTGGTCGTTCGGGGACTGGACATGGAGACAGATCGCGAGCGGCTGCGGACCATTTATAACCGC
GACTTCAAGATCAGCTTTGGGACCCCCGCCCCTGGCTTCTCCTCCATGCTGTATGGAATGAAGATTGCAA
ATCTGGCCTACGTCACCAAGACTCGGGTCAGGTTCTTCAGACTCGACCGCTGGGCCGACGTGCGGTTCCC
AGAAAAGAGGAGAATGAAGCTGGGGTCAGATATCAGCAAACACCACAAGTCACTGCTAGCCAAGATCTTT
TATGACAGGGCTGAGTATCTTCATGGGAAACATGGTGTGGATGTGGAAGTCCAGGGGCCCCATGAAGCCC
GAGATGGGCAGCTCCTTATCCGCCTGGATTTGAACCGCAAAGAGGTGCTGACCCTGAGGCTTCGGAATGG
CGGAACCCAGTCTGTTACCCTCACTCACCTCTTCCCACTCTGCCGGACACCCCAGTTTGCTTTCTACAAT
GAAGACCAGGAGTTGCCCTGTCCACTGGGCCCCGGTGAATGCTATGAACTCCATGTCCATTGTAAGACCA
GCTTTGTGGGCTACTTCCCAGCCACAGTGCTCTGGGAGCTGCTGGGACCTGGGGAGTCGGGTTCAGAAGG
AGCCGGCACATTCTACATTGCCCGCTTCTTGGCTGCCGTCGCCCACAGCCCCCTGGCTGCACAGCTGAAG
CCCATGACTCCCTTCAAGCGGACCCGGATCACCGGAAACCCTGTGGTGACCAATCGGATAGAGGAAGGAG
AGAGACCTGACCGCGCTAAGGGCTATGACCTGGAGTTAAGTATGGCGCTGGGGACATACTACCCACCTCC
CCGCCTCAGGCAGCTGCTCCCCATGCTTCTTCAGGGAACAAGTATCTTCACTGCCCCTAAGGAGATCGCA
GAGATCAAGGCCCAGCTGGAGACAGCCCTGAAGTGGAGGAACTATGAGGTGAAGCTGCGGCTGCTGCTGC
ACCTGGAGGAACTGCAGATGGAGCATGATATCCGGCACTATGACCTGGAGTCGGTGCCCATGACCTGGGA
CCCTGTGGACCAGAACCCCAGGCTGCTCACGCTGGAGGTTCCTGGAGTGACTGAGAGCCGCCCCTCAGTG
CTACGGGGCGACCACCTGTTTGCCCTTTTGTCCTCGGAGACACACCAGGAGGACCCCATCACATATAAGG
GCTTTGTGCACAAGGTGGAATTGGACCGTGTCAAGCTGAGCTTTTCCATGAGCCTCCTGAGCCGCTTTGT
GGATGGGCTGACCTTCAAGGTGAACTTTACCTTCAACCGCCAGCCGCTGCGAGTCCAGCACCGTGCCCTG
GAGCTGACAGGGCGCTGGCTGCTGTGGCCCATGCTCTTTCCTGTGGCACCTCGGGACGTCCCGCTGCTGC
CCTCAGATGTGAAACTCAAGCTGTACGACCGGAGTCTGGAGTCAAACCCAGAGCAGCTGCAGGCCATGAG
GCACATTGTTACGGGCACCACCCGTCCAGCCCCCTACATCATCTTTGGGCCTCCAGGCACCGGCGCAACT
GTCACGTTAGTGGAGGCAATTAAGCAGGTGGTGAAGCACTTGCCCAAAGCCCACATCTTGGCCTGCGCTC
CATCCAACTCAGGGGCTGACCTACTCTGTCAAAGGCTCCGGGTCCACCTTCCTAGCTCCATCTACCGCCT
CCTGGCCCCCAGCAGGGACATCCGCATGGTACCTGAGGACATCAAGCCCTGCTGCAACTGGGACGCAAAG
AAGGGGGAGTATGTATTTCCCGCCAAGAAGAAGCTGCAGGAATACCGGGTCTTAATTACCACCCTCATCA
CTGCCGGCAGGTTGGTCTCGGCCCAGTTTCCCATTGATCACTTCACACACATCTTCATCGATGAGGCTGG
CCACTGCATGGAGCCTGAGAGTCTGGTAGCTATAGCAGGGCTGATGGAAGTAAAGGAAACAGGTGATCCA
GGAGGGCAGCTGGTGCTGGCAGGAGACCCTCGGCAGCTGGGGCCTGTGCTGCGTTCCCCACTGACCCAGA
AGCATGGACTGGGATACTCACTGCTGGAGCGGCTGCTCACCTACAACTCCCTGTACAAGAAGGGCCCTGA
TGGCTATGACCCCCAGTTCATAACCAAGCTGCTCCGCAACTACAGGTCTCATCCCACCATCCTGGACATT
CCTAACCAGCTCTATTATGAAGGGGAGCTGCAGGCCTGTGCTGATGTCGTGGATCGAGAACGCTTCTGCC
GCTGGGCGGGCCTACCTCGACAGGGCTTTCCCATCATCTTTCACGGCGTAATGGGCAAAGATGAGCGTGA
AGGCAACAGCCCATCCTTCTTCAACCCTGAAGAGGCTGCCACAGTGACTTCCTACCTGAAGCTGCTCCTG
GCCCCCTCCTCCAAGAAGGGCAAAGCTCGCCTGAGCCCTCGAAGTGTGGGCGTCATCTCCCCGTACCGGA
AACAGGTGGAGAAAATCCGTTACTGCATCACCAAACTTGACAGGGAGCTTCGAGGACTGGATGACATCAA
GGACTTGAAGGTGGGTTCAGTAGAAGAATTCCAAGGCCAAGAACGAAGCGTCATCCTCATCTCCACCGTG
CGAAGCAGCCAGAGCTTTGTGCAGCTGGATCTGGACTTTAATCTGGGTTTCCTTAAGAACCCCAAGAGGT
TCAATGTAGCTGTGACCCGGGCCAAGGCCCTGCTCATCATCGTGGGGAACCCCCTTCTCCTGGGCCATGA
CCCTGACTGGAAAGTATTCCTGGAGTTCTGTAAAGAAAACGGAGGGTATACCGGGTGTCCCTTCCCTGCC
AAACTGGACCTGCAACAGGGACAGAATTTACTGCAAGGTCTGAGCAAGCTCAGCCCCTCTACCTCAGGGC
CCCACAGCCATGACTACCTCCCCCAGGAGCGGGAGGGTGAAGGGGGCCTGTCTCTGCAAGTGGAGCCAGA
GTGGAGGAATGAGCTCTGA
